Addgene plasmid #221490: pLX-EF1a_NKX2-4
Purpose: NKX2-4 lentiviral overexpression
Depositing lab: Matthew Meyerson. Depositing organization: Broad Institute. Publication: Dosage amplification dictates oncogenic regulation by the NKX2-1 lineage factor in lung adenocarcinoma. Pulice JL, Meyerson M. bioRxiv [Preprint]. 2023 Oct 27:2023.10.26.563996. doi: 10.1101/2023.10.26.563996. PubMed 37994369.
Backbone
  Vector backbone: pLX307
  Backbone size w/o insert (bp): 10065
  Vector type: Mammalian Expression, Lentiviral
  Selectable markers: Puromycin
Growth in bacteria
  Bacterial resistance: Ampicillin, 100 μg/mL
  Growth temperature: 37°C
  Growth strain: NEB Stable
  Copy number: High Copy
Gene/Insert
  Gene/Insert name: NKX2-4
  Species: H. sapiens (human)
  Insert size (bp): 1062
  Entrez Gene: NKX2-4 (a.k.a. NKX2.4, NKX2D)
  Promoter: EF1a
  Tag / fusion protein: V5 (C terminal on insert)
  Cloning method: Gateway Cloning
  Sequencing primers: 5′ EF1a-Fw; 3′ WPRE-Rv
Terms and licenses: Academic/Nonprofit Terms; Industry Terms: Not Available to Industry
How to cite: pLX-EF1a_NKX2-4 was a gift from Matthew Meyerson (Addgene plasmid # 221490 ; http://n2t.net/addgene:221490 ; RRID:Addgene_221490)
