[The description below was written by a language model from this plasmid's Addgene catalogue record and pLannotate feature annotations shown in this document.]
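Description:
pLX-EF1a_NKX2-4 is a lentiviral mammalian expression plasmid built on the pLX307 backbone for overexpression of human NKX2-4, an NK2-family homeobox protein annotated as a probable transcription factor. In bacteria it is maintained through a high-copy ColE1/pUC-type origin and selected with ampicillin via the β-lactamase gene. The backbone also carries an f1 origin and remnants of a lac/lacZα cloning region flanked by T7 and T3 promoters.

The transfer cassette follows a third-generation, self-inactivating layout. An RSV promoter fused to a truncated HIV-1 5' LTR drives production of the genomic RNA, which contains the Ψ packaging signal, a gag fragment, the Rev response element for Rev-dependent nuclear export, and a cPPT/CTS. The ΔU3 3' LTR inactivates LTR-driven transcription after integration, and an SV40 polyadenylation signal lies downstream of it. Within the provirus, an SV40 early promoter drives puromycin N-acetyltransferase for selection of transduced cells. A separate EF-1α promoter provides strong constitutive expression of the 1,062 bp NKX2-4 open reading frame. The ORF was introduced by Gateway cloning and is flanked by attB1 and attB2 site remnants, with a V5 epitope tag following attB2, giving the C-terminal tag listed in the record for detecting the protein. A WPRE downstream of the tag enhances transcript stability and expression.

The sequenced record is 9,474 nt, shorter than the sum of the listed backbone and insert sizes, as would be expected if the quoted backbone size includes a Gateway cassette that the insert replaces. The construct is intended for stable NKX2-4 overexpression in mammalian cells and was deposited with a study of oncogenic regulation by the related lineage factor NKX2-1 in lung adenocarcinoma.
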