Features (pLannotate 1.2.2; 33 found; start..end, strand, type, name):
      1..227     +  promoter       RSV promoter: Rous sarcoma virus enhancer/promoter
    228..408     +  LTR            5' LTR (truncated): truncated 5' long terminal repeat (LTR) from HIV-1
    455..580     +  misc_feature   HIV-1 Ψ: packaging signal of human immunodeficiency virus type 1
    564..927     +  CDS            HIV-1 gag (fragment): gag protein from human immunodeficiency virus 1; gag
   1073..1306    +  misc_feature   RRE: The Rev response element (RRE) of HIV-1 allows for Rev-dependent mRNA export from the nucleus to the cytoplasm.
   1683..1709    +  CDS            Rev (fragment): human immunodeficiency virus 1 (HIV-1) Rev protein; rev; enhances nuclear export of unspliced and incompletely spliced viral mRNAs
   1716..1739    +  promoter       SV40 promoter (fragment): SV40 early promoter
   1740..1811    +  promoter       SV40 promoter (fragment): SV40 enhancer and early promoter
   1835..1970    +  rep_origin     SV40 ori: SV40 origin of replication
   2016..2612    +  CDS            PuroR (fragment): puromycin N-acetyltransferase; pac from Streptomyces; confers resistance to puromycin
   2661..2778    +  misc_feature   cPPT/CTS: central polypurine tract and central termination sequence of HIV-1
   2843..2909    +  CDS            small t antigen (fragment): SV40 (simian virus 40) small t antigen
   2916..4094    +  promoter       EF-1α promoter: strong constitutive promoter for human elongation factor EF-1α
   4115..4132    +  protein_bind   attB1 (fragment): mutant version of attB; core recombination site for the Gateway® BP reaction BP Clonase™
   4140..5201    +  CDS            NKX2-4: NKX24_HUMAN - Also known as NKX2D. Experimental evidence at protein level: Swiss-Prot protein existence level 1. Probable transcription factor. From Homo sapiens (Human).
   5209..5226    -  protein_bind   attB2 (fragment): mutant version of attB; core recombination site for the Gateway® BP reaction BP Clonase™
   5235..5276    +  CDS            V5 tag: epitope tag from simian virus 5
   5327..5915    +  misc_feature   WPRE: woodchuck hepatitis virus posttranscriptional regulatory element
   5966..5985    +  misc_feature   cPPT/CTS (fragment): central polypurine tract and central termination sequence of HIV-1
   5987..6220    +  LTR            3' LTR (ΔU3): self-inactivating 3' long terminal repeat (LTR) from HIV-1
   6298..6419    +  polyA_signal   SV40 poly(A) signal: SV40 polyadenylation signal
   6459..6594    +  rep_origin     SV40 ori: SV40 origin of replication
   6615..6633    -  promoter       T7 promoter: promoter for bacteriophage T7 RNA polymerase
   6641..6796    +  CDS            lacZα (fragment): LacZα fragment of β-galactosidase; lacZ fragment
   6801..7229    +  rep_origin     f1 ori (sequence partly withheld): f1 bacteriophage origin of replication; arrow indicates direction of (+) strand synthesis
   7282..7386    +  promoter       AmpR promoter: bla
   7387..8247    +  CDS            AmpR: β-lactamase; bla; confers resistance to ampicillin, carbenicillin, and related antibiotics
   8418..9006    +  rep_origin     ori: high-copy-number ColE1/pMB1/pBR322/pUC origin of replication
   9189..9281    +  CDS            lacI (fragment): lac repressor; lacI; The lac repressor binds to the lac operator to inhibit transcription in E. coli. This inhibition can be relieved by adding lactose or isopropyl-β-D-thiogalactopyranoside (IPTG).
   9294..9315    +  protein_bind   CAP binding site: CAP binding activates transcription in the presence of cAMP. E. coli catabolite activator protein
   9330..9360    +  promoter       lac promoter: promoter for the E. coli lac operon
   9368..9384    +  protein_bind   lac operator: The lac repressor binds to the lac operator to inhibit transcription in E. coli. This inhibition can be relieved by adding lactose or isopropyl-β-D-thiogalactopyranoside (IPTG). lac repressor encoded by lacI
   9429..9447    +  promoter       T3 promoter: promoter for bacteriophage T3 RNA polymerase
>Addgene plasmid #221490 | pLX-EF1a_NKX2-4 | addgene full sequence | sequence record 437843 | Addgene NGS Result
TGTAGTCTTATGCAATACTCTTGTAGTCTTGCAACATGGTAACGATGAGTTAGCAACATGCCTTACAAGG
AGAGAAAAAGCACCGTGCATGCCGATTGGTGGAAGTAAGGTGGTACGATCGTGCCTTATTAGGAAGGCAA
CAGACGGGTCTGACATGGATTGGACGAACCACTGAATTGCCGCATTGCAGAGATATTGTATTTAAGTGCC
TAGCTCGATACATAAACGGGTCTCTCTGGTTAGACCAGATCTGAGCCTGGGAGCTCTCTGGCTAACTAGG
GAACCCACTGCTTAAGCCTCAATAAAGCTTGCCTTGAGTGCTTCAAGTAGTGTGTGCCCGTCTGTTGTGT
GACTCTGGTAACTAGAGATCCCTCAGACCCTTTTAGTCAGTGTGGAAAATCTCTAGCAGTGGCGCCCGAA
CAGGGACTTGAAAGCGAAAGGGAAACCAGAGGAGCTCTCTCGACGCAGGACTCGGCTTGCTGAAGCGCGC
ACGGCAAGAGGCGAGGGGCGGCGACTGGTGAGTACGCCAAAAATTTTGACTAGCGGAGGCTAGAAGGAGA
GAGATGGGTGCGAGAGCGTCAGTATTAAGCGGGGGAGAATTAGATCGCGATGGGAAAAAATTCGGTTAAG
GCCAGGGGGAAAGAAAAAATATAAATTAAAACATATAGTATGGGCAAGCAGGGAGCTAGAACGATTCGCA
GTTAATCCTGGCCTGTTAGAAACATCAGAAGGCTGTAGACAAATACTGGGACAGCTACAACCATCCCTTC
AGACAGGATCAGAAGAACTTAGATCATTATATAATACAGTAGCAACCCTCTATTGTGTGCATCAAAGGAT
AGAGATAAAAGACACCAAGGAAGCTTTAGACAAGATAGAGGAAGAGCAAAACAAAAGTAAGACCACCGCA
CAGCAAGCGGCCGCTGATCTTCAGACCTGGAGGAGGAGATATGAGGGACAATTGGAGAAGTGAATTATAT
AAATATAAAGTAGTAAAAATTGAACCATTAGGAGTAGCACCCACCAAGGCAAAGAGAAGAGTGGTGCAGA
GAGAAAAAAGAGCAGTGGGAATAGGAGCTTTGTTCCTTGGGTTCTTGGGAGCAGCAGGAAGCACTATGGG
CGCAGCGTCAATGACGCTGACGGTACAGGCCAGACAATTATTGTCTGGTATAGTGCAGCAGCAGAACAAT
TTGCTGAGGGCTATTGAGGCGCAACAGCATCTGTTGCAACTCACAGTCTGGGGCATCAAGCAGCTCCAGG
CAAGAATCCTGGCTGTGGAAAGATACCTAAAGGATCAACAGCTCCTGGGGATTTGGGGTTGCTCTGGAAA
ACTCATTTGCACCACTGCTGTGCCTTGGAATGCTAGTTGGAGTAATAAATCTCTGGAACAGATTTGGAAT
CACACGACCTGGATGGAGTGGGACAGAGAAATTAACAATTACACAAGCTTAATACACTCCTTAATTGAAG
AATCGCAAAACCAGCAAGAAAAGAATGAACAAGAATTATTGGAATTAGATAAATGGGCAAGTTTGTGGAA
TTGGTTTAACATAACAAATTGGCTGTGGTATATAAAATTATTCATAATGATAGTAGGAGGCTTGGTAGGT
TTAAGAATAGTTTTTGCTGTACTTTCTATAGTGAATAGAGTTAGGCAGGGATATTCACCATTATCGTTTC
AGACCCACCTCCCAACCCCGAGGGGACCCATGCATTGCATCTCAATTAGTCAGCAACCAGGTGTGGAAAG
TCCCCAGGCTCCCCAGCAGGCAGAAGTATGCAAAGCATGCGTCTCAATTAGTCAGCAACCATAGTCCCGC
CCCTAACTCCGCCCATCCCGCCCCTAACTCCGCCCAGTTCCGCCCATTCTCCGCCCCATGGCTGACTAAT
TTTTTTTATTTATGCAGAGGCCGAGGCCGCCTCGGCCTCTGAGCTATTCCAGAAGTAGTGAGGAGGCTTT
TTTGGAGGCCTAGGCTTTTGCAAAAAGCTTTCTAGAGGTACCACCGGAGCTTACCATGACCGAGTACAAG
CCCACGGTGCGCCTCGCCACCCGCGACGACGTCCCCAGGGCCGTACGCACCCTCGCCGCCGCGTTCGCCG
ACTACCCCGCCACGCGCCACACCGTCGATCCGGACCGCCACATCGAGCGGGTCACCGAGCTGCAAGAACT
CTTCCTCACGCGCGTCGGGCTCGACATCGGCAAGGTGTGGGTCGCGGACGACGGCGCCGCCGTGGCGGTC
TGGACCACGCCGGAGAGCGTCGAAGCGGGGGCGGTGTTCGCCGAGATCGGCCCGCGCATGGCCGAGTTGA
GCGGTTCCCGGCTGGCCGCGCAGCAACAGATGGAAGGCCTCCTGGCGCCGCACCGGCCCAAGGAGCCCGC
GTGGTTCCTGGCCACCGTCGGCGTCTCGCCCGACCACCAGGGCAAGGGTCTGGGCAGCGCCGTCGTGCTC
CCCGGAGTGGAGGCGGCCGAGCGCGCCGGGGTGCCCGCCTTCCTGGAGACCTCCGCGCCCCGCAACCTCC
CCTTCTACGAGCGGCTCGGCTTCACCGTCACCGCCGACGTCGAGGTGCCCGAAGGACCGCGCACCTGGTG
CATGACCCGCAAGCCCGGTGCCAGTTAACGAATTCTAGATCTTGAGACAAATGGCAGTATTCATCCACAA
TTTTAAAAGAAAAGGGGGGATTGGGGGGTACAGTGCAGGGGAAAGAATAGTAGACATAATAGCAACAGAC
ATACAAACTAAAGAATTACAAAAACAAATTACAAAAATTCAAAATTTTCGGGTTTATTACAGGGACAGCA
GAGATCCACTTTGGCGCCGGCTCGAGGCCTGCAGGTGCAAAGATGGATAAAGTTTTAAACAGAGAGGAAT
CTTTGCAGCTAATGGACCTTCTAGGTCTTGAAAGGAGTGGGAATTGGCTCCGGTGCCCGTCAGTGGGCAG
AGCGCACATCGCCCACAGTCCCCGAGAAGTTGGGGGGAGGGGTCGGCAATTGAACCGGTGCCTAGAGAAG
GTGGCGCGGGGTAAACTGGGAAAGTGATGTCGTGTACTGGCTCCGCCTTTTTCCCGAGGGTGGGGGAGAA
CCGTATATAAGTGCAGTAGTCGCCGTGAACGTTCTTTTTCGCAACGGGTTTGCCGCCAGAACACAGGTAA
GTGCCGTGTGTGGTTCCCGCGGGCCTGGCCTCTTTACGGGTTATGGCCCTTGCGTGCCTTGAATTACTTC
CACCTGGCTGCAGTACGTGATTCTTGATCCCGAGCTTCGGGTTGGAAGTGGGTGGGAGAGTTCGAGGCCT
TGCGCTTAAGGAGCCCCTTCGCCTCGTGCTTGAGTTGAGGCCTGGCCTGGGCGCTGGGGCCGCCGCGTGC
GAATCTGGTGGCACCTTCGCGCCTGTCTCGCTGCTTTCGATAAGTCTCTAGCCATTTAAAATTTTTGATG
ACCTGCTGCGACGCTTTTTTTCTGGCAAGATAGTCTTGTAAATGCGGGCCAAGATCTGCACACTGGTATT
TCGGTTTTTGGGGCCGCGGGCGGCGACGGGGCCCGTGCGTCCCAGCGCACATGTTCGGCGAGGCGGGGCC
TGCGAGCGCGGCCACCGAGAATCGGACGGGGGTAGTCTCAAGCTGGCCGGCCTGCTCTGGTGCCTGGCCT
CGCGCCGCCGTGTATCGCCCCGCCCTGGGCGGCAAGGCTGGCCCGGTCGGCACCAGTTGCGTGAGCGGAA
AGATGGCCGCTTCCCGGCCCTGCTGCAGGGAGCTCAAAATGGAGGACGCGGCGCTCGGGAGAGCGGGCGG
GTGAGTCACCCACACAAAGGAAAAGGGCCTTTCCGTCCTCAGCCGTCGCTTCATGTGACTCCACGGAGTA
CCGGGCGCCGTCCAGGCACCTCGATTAGTTCTCGAGCTTTTGGAGTACGTCGTCTTTAGGTTGGGGGGAG
GGGTTTTATGCGATGGAGTTTCCCCACACTGAGTGGGTGGAGACTGAAGTTAGGCCAGCTTGGCACTTGA
TGTAATTCTCCTTGGAATTTGCCCTTTTTGAGTTTGGATCTTGGTTCATTCTCAAGCCTCAGACAGTGGT
TCAAAGTTTTTTTCTTCCATTTCAGGTGTCGTGAGGCTAGCATCGATTGATCAACAAGTTTGTACAAAAA
AGTTGGCACATGTCGTTGAGCCCAAAGCACACGACGCCCTTCTCCGTGTCCGACATCCTGAGCCCCATCG
AGGAGACCTACAAGAAGTTCAGCGGCGCCATGGACGGCGCGCCACCCGGCCTGGGGGCGCCCCTGGGGGC
CGCGGCCGCCTACCGCGCGCCGCCACCTGGGCCCTCCTCGCAGGCGGCGACCGTGGCGGGCATGCAGCCT
TCTCACGCCATGGCGGGTCACAACGCGGCGGCCGCGGCGGCGGCGGCAGCAGCTGCGGCGGCGGCGGCCG
CCACCTACCACATGCCGCCCGGCGTCTCGCAGTTCCCGCACGGCGCCATGGGCAGCTACTGCAACGGCGG
CCTGGGCAACATGGGCGAGCTGCCCGCCTACACGGACGGCATGCGGGGCGGCGCGGCCACCGGCTGGTAC
GGCGCCAACCCGGACCCACGCTACTCGTCAATCTCCAGGTTCATGGGGCCGTCGGCGGGCGTGAATGTGG
CCGGCATGGGGTCGCTGACCGGCATCGCGGACGCCGCCAAGTCGCTGGGCCCGCTGCACGCGGCGGCGGC
GGCAGCCGCTCCGCGAAGGAAGCGCCGCGTGCTCTTCTCGCAGGCGCAGGTCTACGAGCTGGAGCGGCGC
TTCAAGCAGCAGAAGTACCTGTCGGCGCCCGAGCGCGAGCACCTGGCCAGCATGATCCACCTGACGCCCA
CGCAGGTCAAGATCTGGTTCCAGAACCACCGGTACAAGATGAAACGGCAGGCCAAGGACAAGGCGGCGCA
GCAGCTGCAGCAGGAGGGCGGCCTGGGCCCGCCGCCGCCTCCGCCGCCGTCCCCGCGCCGCGTGGCGGTG
CCTGTGCTGGTCAAGGACGGCAAGCCGTGCCAGAACGGCGCCAGCACGCCCACCCCCGGCCAGGCCGGTC
CGCAGCCGCCGGCCCCGACGCCAGCACCTGAGCTGGAGGAGCTGTCGCCCAGCCCACCCGCGCTGCACGG
CCCGGGGGGCGGCCTGGCGGCCCTGGACGCGGCCGCCGGGGAGTACAGCGGCGGCGTCCTGGGCGCCAAC
CTGCTCTATGGCAGGACGTGGTTGCCAACTTTCTTGTACAAAGTGGTTGATATCGGTAAGCCTATCCCTA
ACCCTCTCCTCGGTCTCGATTCTACGTAGTAATGAACTAGTACCGGTTAAGTCGACAATCAACGCGTTAA
GTCGACAATCAACCTCTGGATTACAAAATTTGTGAAAGATTGACTGGTATTCTTAACTATGTTGCTCCTT
TTACGCTATGTGGATACGCTGCTTTAATGCCTTTGTATCATGCTATTGCTTCCCGTATGGCTTTCATTTT
CTCCTCCTTGTATAAATCCTGGTTGCTGTCTCTTTATGAGGAGTTGTGGCCCGTTGTCAGGCAACGTGGC
GTGGTGTGCACTGTGTTTGCTGACGCAACCCCCACTGGTTGGGGCATTGCCACCACCTGTCAGCTCCTTT
CCGGGACTTTCGCTTTCCCCCTCCCTATTGCCACGGCGGAACTCATCGCCGCCTGCCTTGCCCGCTGCTG
GACAGGGGCTCGGCTGTTGGGCACTGACAATTCCGTGGTGTTGTCGGGGAAATCATCGTCCTTTCCTTGG
CTGCTCGCCTGTGTTGCCACCTGGATTCTGCGCGGGACGTCCTTCTGCTACGTCCCTTCGGCCCTCAATC
CAGCGGACCTTCCTTCCCGCGGCCTGCTGCCGGCTCTGCGGCCTCTTCCGCGTCTTCGCCTTCGCCCTCA
GACGAGTCGGATCTCCCTTTGGGCCGCCTCCCCGCGTCGACTTTAAGACCAATGACTTACAAGGCAGCTG
TAGATCTTAGCCACTTTTTAAAAGAAAAGGGGGGACTGGAAGGGCTAATTCACTCCCAACGAAGACAAGA
TCTGCTTTTTGCTTGTACTGGGTCTCTCTGGTTAGACCAGATCTGAGCCTGGGAGCTCTCTGGCTAACTA
GGGAACCCACTGCTTAAGCCTCAATAAAGCTTGCCTTGAGTGCTTCAAGTAGTGTGTGCCCGTCTGTTGT
GTGACTCTGGTAACTAGAGATCCCTCAGACCCTTTTAGTCAGTGTGGAAAATCTCTAGCAGTACGTATAG
TAGTTCATGTCATCTTATTATTCAGTATTTATAACTTGCAAAGAAATGAATATCAGAGAGTGAGAGGAAC
TTGTTTATTGCAGCTTATAATGGTTACAAATAAAGCAATAGCATCACAAATTTCACAAATAAAGCATTTT
TTTCACTGCATTCTAGTTGTGGTTTGTCCAAACTCATCAATGTATCTTATCATGTCTGGCTCTAGCTATC
CCGCCCCTAACTCCGCCCATCCCGCCCCTAACTCCGCCCAGTTCCGCCCATTCTCCGCCCCATGGCTGAC
TAATTTTTTTTATTTATGCAGAGGCCGAGGCCGCCTCGGCCTCTGAGCTATTCCAGAAGTAGTGAGGAGG
CTTTTTTGGAGGCCTAGGGACGTACCCAATTCGCCCTATAGTGAGTCGTATTACGCGCGCTCACTGGCCG
TCGTTTTACAACGTCGTGACTGGGAAAACCCTGGCGTTACCCAACTTAATCGCCTTGCAGCACATCCCCC
TTTCGCCAGCTGGCGTAATAGCGAAGAGGCCCGCACCGATCGCCCTTCCCAACAGTTGCGCAGCCTGAAT
GGCGAATGGG
[124 nt withheld, positions 6801-6924]
C
[91 nt withheld, positions 6926-7016]
A
[49 nt withheld, positions 7018-7066]
CCTTTGACGTTGGAGTCCACGTTCTTT
[37 nt withheld, positions 7094-7130]
ACCCTATCTCGGTCTATTCTTTTGATTTATAAGGGATTTTGCCGATTTCGGCCTATTGGTTAAAAAATGA
GCTGATTTAACAAAAATTTAACGCGAATTTTAACAAAATATTAACGCTTACAATTTAGGTGGCACTTTTC
GGGGAAATGTGCGCGGAACCCCTATTTGTTTATTTTTCTAAATACATTCAAATATGTATCCGCTCATGAG
ACAATAACCCTGATAAATGCTTCAATAATATTGAAAAAGGAAGAGTATGAGTATTCAACATTTCCGTGTC
GCCCTTATTCCCTTTTTTGCGGCATTTTGCCTTCCTGTTTTTGCTCACCCAGAAACGCTGGTGAAAGTAA
AAGATGCTGAAGATCAGTTGGGTGCACGAGTGGGTTACATCGAACTGGATCTCAACAGCGGTAAGATCCT
TGAGAGTTTTCGCCCCGAAGAACGTTTTCCAATGATGAGCACTTTTAAAGTTCTGCTATGTGGCGCGGTA
TTATCCCGTATTGACGCCGGGCAAGAGCAACTCGGTCGCCGCATACACTATTCTCAGAATGACTTGGTTG
AGTACTCACCAGTCACAGAAAAGCATCTTACGGATGGCATGACAGTAAGAGAATTATGCAGTGCTGCCAT
AACCATGAGTGATAACACTGCGGCCAACTTACTTCTGACAACGATCGGAGGACCGAAGGAGCTAACCGCT
TTTTTGCACAACATGGGGGATCATGTAACTCGCCTTGATCGTTGGGAACCGGAGCTGAATGAAGCCATAC
CAAACGACGAGCGTGACACCACGATGCCTGTAGCAATGGCAACAACGTTGCGCAAACTATTAACTGGCGA
ACTACTTACTCTAGCTTCCCGGCAACAATTAATAGACTGGATGGAGGCGGATAAAGTTGCAGGACCACTT
CTGCGCTCGGCCCTTCCGGCTGGCTGGTTTATTGCTGATAAATCTGGAGCCGGTGAGCGTGGGTCTCGCG
GTATCATTGCAGCACTGGGGCCAGATGGTAAGCCCTCCCGTATCGTAGTTATCTACACGACGGGGAGTCA
GGCAACTATGGATGAACGAAATAGACAGATCGCTGAGATAGGTGCCTCACTGATTAAGCATTGGTAACTG
TCAGACCAAGTTTACTCATATATACTTTAGATTGATTTAAAACTTCATTTTTAATTTAAAAGGATCTAGG
TGAAGATCCTTTTTGATAATCTCATGACCAAAATCCCTTAACGTGAGTTTTCGTTCCACTGAGCGTCAGA
CCCCGTAGAAAAGATCAAAGGATCTTCTTGAGATCCTTTTTTTCTGCGCGTAATCTGCTGCTTGCAAACA
AAAAAACCACCGCTACCAGCGGTGGTTTGTTTGCCGGATCAAGAGCTACCAACTCTTTTTCCGAAGGTAA
CTGGCTTCAGCAGAGCGCAGATACCAAATACTGTTCTTCTAGTGTAGCCGTAGTTAGGCCACCACTTCAA
GAACTCTGTAGCACCGCCTACATACCTCGCTCTGCTAATCCTGTTACCAGTGGCTGCTGCCAGTGGCGAT
AAGTCGTGTCTTACCGGGTTGGACTCAAGACGATAGTTACCGGATAAGGCGCAGCGGTCGGGCTGAACGG
GGGGTTCGTGCACACAGCCCAGCTTGGAGCGAACGACCTACACCGAACTGAGATACCTACAGCGTGAGCT
ATGAGAAAGCGCCACGCTTCCCGAAGGGAGAAAGGCGGACAGGTATCCGGTAAGCGGCAGGGTCGGAACA
GGAGAGCGCACGAGGGAGCTTCCAGGGGGAAACGCCTGGTATCTTTATAGTCCTGTCGGGTTTCGCCACC
TCTGACTTGAGCGTCGATTTTTGTGATGCTCGTCAGGGGGGCGGAGCCTATGGAAAAACGCCAGCAACGC
GGCCTTTTTACGGTTCCTGGCCTTTTGCTGGCCTTTTGCTCACATGTTCTTTCCTGCGTTATCCCCTGAT
TCTGTGGATAACCGTATTACCGCCTTTGAGTGAGCTGATACCGCTCGCCGCAGCCGAACGACCGAGCGCA
GCGAGTCAGTGAGCGAGGAAGCGGAAGAGCGCCCAATACGCAAACCGCCTCTCCCCGCGCGTTGGCCGAT
TCATTAATGCAGCTGGCACGACAGGTTTCCCGACTGGAAAGCGGGCAGTGAGCGCAACGCAATTAATGTG
AGTTAGCTCACTCATTAGGCACCCCAGGCTTTACACTTTATGCTTCCGGCTCGTATGTTGTGTGGAATTG
TGAGCGGATAACAATTTCACACAGGAAACAGCTATGACCATGATTACGCCAAGCGCGCAATTAACCCTCA
CTAAAGGGAACAAAAGCTGGAGCTGCAAGCTTAA
